>Addgene plasmid #135121 | SRSF11_RRM_pGEX | depositor full sequence | sequence record 259867 | Full Sequence
GGCCGCATCGTGACTGACTGACGATCTGCCTCGCGCGTTTCGGTGATGACGGTGAAAACCTCTGACACAT
GCAGCTCCCGGAGACGGTCACAGCTTGTCTGTAAGCGGATGCCGGGAGCAGACAAGCCCGTCAGGGCGCG
TCAGCGGGTGTTGGCGGGTGTCGGGGCGCAGCCATGACCCAGTCACGTAGCGATAGCGGAGTGTATAATT
CTTGAAGACGAAAGGGCCTCGTGATACGCCTATTTTTATAGGTTAATGTCATGATAATAATGGTTTCTTA
GACGTCAGGTGGCACTTTTCGGGGAAATGTGCGCGGAACCCCTATTTGTTTATTTTTCTAAATACATTCA
AATATGTATCCGCTCATGAGACAATAACCCTGATAAATGCTTCAATAATATTGAAAAAGGAAGAGTATGA
GTATTCAACATTTCCGTGTCGCCCTTATTCCCTTTTTTGCGGCATTTTGCCTTCCTGTTTTTGCTCACCC
AGAAACGCTGGTGAAAGTAAAAGATGCTGAAGATCAGTTGGGTGCACGAGTGGGTTACATCGAACTGGAT
CTCAACAGCGGTAAGATCCTTGAGAGTTTTCGCCCCGAAGAACGTTTTCCAATGATGAGCACTTTTAAAG
TTCTGCTATGTGGCGCGGTATTATCCCGTGTTGACGCCGGGCAAGAGCAACTCGGTCGCCGCATACACTA
TTCTCAGAATGACTTGGTTGAGTACTCACCAGTCACAGAAAAGCATCTTACGGATGGCATGACAGTAAGA
GAATTATGCAGTGCTGCCATAACCATGAGTGATAACACTGCGGCCAACTTACTTCTGACAACGATCGGAG
GACCGAAGGAGCTAACCGCTTTTTTGCACAACATGGGGGATCATGTAACTCGCCTTGATCGTTGGGAACC
GGAGCTGAATGAAGCCATACCAAACGACGAGCGTGACACCACGATGCCTGCAGCAATGGCAACAACGTTG
CGCAAACTATTAACTGGCGAACTACTTACTCTAGCTTCCCGGCAACAATTAATAGACTGGATGGAGGCGG
ATAAAGTTGCAGGACCACTTCTGCGCTCGGCCCTTCCGGCTGGCTGGTTTATTGCTGATAAATCTGGAGC
CGGTGAGCGTGGGTCTCGCGGTATCATTGCAGCACTGGGGCCAGATGGTAAGCCCTCCCGTATCGTAGTT
ATCTACACGACGGGGAGTCAGGCAACTATGGATGAACGAAATAGACAGATCGCTGAGATAGGTGCCTCAC
TGATTAAGCATTGGTAACTGTCAGACCAAGTTTACTCATATATACTTTAGATTGATTTAAAACTTCATTT
TTAATTTAAAAGGATCTAGGTGAAGATCCTTTTTGATAATCTCATGACCAAAATCCCTTAACGTGAGTTT
TCGTTCCACTGAGCGTCAGACCCCGTAGAAAAGATCAAAGGATCTTCTTGAGATCCTTTTTTTCTGCGCG
TAATCTGCTGCTTGCAAACAAAAAAACCACCGCTACCAGCGGTGGTTTGTTTGCCGGATCAAGAGCTACC
AACTCTTTTTCCGAAGGTAACTGGCTTCAGCAGAGCGCAGATACCAAATACTGTCCTTCTAGTGTAGCCG
TAGTTAGGCCACCACTTCAAGAACTCTGTAGCACCGCCTACATACCTCGCTCTGCTAATCCTGTTACCAG
TGGCTGCTGCCAGTGGCGATAAGTCGTGTCTTACCGGGTTGGACTCAAGACGATAGTTACCGGATAAGGC
GCAGCGGTCGGGCTGAACGGGGGGTTCGTGCACACAGCCCAGCTTGGAGCGAACGACCTACACCGAACTG
AGATACCTACAGCGTGAGCTATGAGAAAGCGCCACGCTTCCCGAAGGGAGAAAGGCGGACAGGTATCCGG
TAAGCGGCAGGGTCGGAACAGGAGAGCGCACGAGGGAGCTTCCAGGGGGAAACGCCTGGTATCTTTATAG
TCCTGTCGGGTTTCGCCACCTCTGACTTGAGCGTCGATTTTTGTGATGCTCGTCAGGGGGGCGGAGCCTA
TGGAAAAACGCCAGCAACGCGGCCTTTTTACGGTTCCTGGCCTTTTGCTGGCCTTTTGCTCACATGTTCT
TTCCTGCGTTATCCCCTGATTCTGTGGATAACCGTATTACCGCCTTTGAGTGAGCTGATACCGCTCGCCG
CAGCCGAACGACCGAGCGCAGCGAGTCAGTGAGCGAGGAAGCGGAAGAGCGCCTGATGCGGTATTTTCTC
CTTACGCATCTGTGCGGTATTTCACACCGCATAAATTCCGACACCATCGAATGGTGCAAAACCTTTCGCG
GTATGGCATGATAGCGCCCGGAAGAGAGTCAATTCAGGGTGGTGAATGTGAAACCAGTAACGTTATACGA
TGTCGCAGAGTATGCCGGTGTCTCTTATCAGACCGTTTCCCGCGTGGTGAACCAGGCCAGCCACGTTTCT
GCGAAAACGCGGGAAAAAGTGGAAGCGGCGATGGCGGAGCTGAATTACATTCCCAACCGCGTGGCACAAC
AACTGGCGGGCAAACAGTCGTTGCTGATTGGCGTTGCCACCTCCAGTCTGGCCCTGCACGCGCCGTCGCA
AATTGTCGCGGCGATTAAATCTCGCGCCGATCAACTGGGTGCCAGCGTGGTGGTGTCGATGGTAGAACGA
AGCGGCGTCGAAGCCTGTAAAGCGGCGGTGCACAATCTTCTCGCGCAACGCGTCAGTGGGCTGATCATTA
ACTATCCGCTGGATGACCAGGATGCCATTGCTGTGGAAGCTGCCTGCACTAATGTTCCGGCGTTATTTCT
TGATGTCTCTGACCAGACACCCATCAACAGTATTATTTTCTCCCATGAAGACGGTACGCGACTGGGCGTG
GAGCATCTGGTCGCATTGGGTCACCAGCAAATCGCGCTGTTAGCGGGCCCATTAAGTTCTGTCTCGGCGC
GTCTGCGTCTGGCTGGCTGGCATAAATATCTCACTCGCAATCAAATTCAGCCGATAGCGGAACGGGAAGG
CGACTGGAGTGCCATGTCCGGTTTTCAACAAACCATGCAAATGCTGAATGAGGGCATCGTTCCCACTGCG
ATGCTGGTTGCCAACGATCAGATGGCGCTGGGCGCAATGCGCGCCATTACCGAGTCCGGGCTGCGCGTTG
GTGCGGATATCTCGGTAGTGGGATACGACGATACCGAAGACAGCTCATGTTATATCCCGCCGTCAACCAC
CATCAAACAGGATTTTCGCCTGCTGGGGCAAACCAGCGTGGACCGCTTGCTGCAACTCTCTCAGGGCCAG
GCGGTGAAGGGCAATCAGCTGTTGCCCGTCTCACTGGTGAAAAGAAAAACCACCCTGGCGCCCAATACGC
AAACCGCCTCTCCCCGCGCGTTGGCCGATTCATTAATGCAGCTGGCACGACAGGTTTCCCGACTGGAAAG
CGGGCAGTGAGCGCAACGCAATTAATGTGAGTTAGCTCACTCATTAGGCACCCCAGGCTTTACACTTTAT
GCTTCCGGCTCGTATGTTGTGTGGAATTGTGAGCGGATAACAATTTCACACAGGAAACAGCTATGACCAT
GATTACGGATTCACTGGCCGTCGTTTTACAACGTCGTGACTGGGAAAACCCTGGCGTTACCCAACTTAAT
CGCCTTGCAGCACATCCCCCTTTCGCCAGCTGGCGTAATAGCGAAGAGGCCCGCACCGATCGCCCTTCCC
AACAGTTGCGCAGCCTGAATGGCGAATGGCGCTTTGCCTGGTTTCCGGCACCAGAAGCGGTGCCGGAAAG
CTGGCTGGAGTGCGATCTTCCTGAGGCCGATACTGTCGTCGTCCCCTCAAACTGGCAGATGCACGGTTAC
GATGCGCCCATCTACACCAACGTAACCTATCCCATTACGGTCAATCCGCCGTTTGTTCCCACGGAGAATC
CGACGGGTTGTTACTCGCTCACATTTAATGTTGATGAAAGCTGGCTACAGGAAGGCCAGACGCGAATTAT
TTTTGATGGCGTTGGAATTACGTTATCGACTGCACGGTGCACCAATGCTTCTGGCGTCAGGCAGCCATCG
GAAGCTGTGGTATGGCTGTGCAGGTCGTAAATCACTGCATAATTCGTGTCGCTCAAGGCGCACTCCCGTT
CTGGATAATGTTTTTTGCGCCGACATCATAACGGTTCTGGCAAATATTCTGAAATGAGCTGTTGACAATT
AATCATCGGCTCGTATAATGTGTGGAATTGTGAGCGGATAACAATTTCACACAGGAAACAGTATTCATGT
CCCCTATACTAGGTTATTGGAAAATTAAGGGCCTTGTGCAACCCACTCGACTTCTTTTGGAATATCTTGA
AGAAAAATATGAAGAGCATTTGTATGAGCGCGATGAAGGTGATAAATGGCGAAACAAAAAGTTTGAATTG
GGTTTGGAGTTTCCCAATCTTCCTTATTATATTGATGGTGATGTTAAATTAACACAGTCTATGGCCATCA
TACGTTATATAGCTGACAAGCACAACATGTTGGGTGGTTGTCCAAAAGAGCGTGCAGAGATTTCAATGCT
TGAAGGAGCGGTTTTGGATATTAGATACGGTGTTTCGAGAATTGCATATAGTAAAGACTTTGAAACTCTC
AAAGTTGATTTTCTTAGCAAGCTACCTGAAATGCTGAAAATGTTCGAAGATCGTTTATGTCATAAAACAT
ATTTAAATGGTGATCATGTAACCCATCCTGACTTCATGTTGTATGACGCTCTTGATGTTGTTTTATACAT
GGACCCAATGTGCCTGGATGCGTTCCCAAAATTAGTTTGTTTTAAAAAACGTATTGAAGCTATCCCACAA
ATTGATAAGTACTTGAAATCCAGCAAGTATATAGCATGGCCTTTGCAGGGCTGGCAAGCCACGTTTGGTG
GTGGCGACCATCCTCCAAAATCGGATCTGGAAGTTCTGTTCCAGGGGCCCCTGGGATTAATGGACGAAAA
AACCACCGGTTGGCGTGGTGGTCACGTTGTTGAAGGTCTGGCTGGTGAACTGGAACAGCTGCGTGCTCGT
CTGGAACACCACCCGCAGGGTCAGCGTGAACCGGGATCCATGAGCAACACTACCGTCGTCCCCAGCACTG
CAGGTCCGGGCCCCAGCGGCGGGCCCGGTGGCGGAGGTGGTGGTGGCGGCGGAGGCGGCGGCACCGAGGT
AATCCAGGTGACTAATGTCTCCCCGAGCGCTAGCTCTGAGCAGATGCGGACTCTCTTCGGTTTCCTAGGC
AAGATCGACGAACTGCGCCTCTTCCCGCCGGATGATTCGCCTTTGCCAGTCTCATCTCGTGTCTGCTTTG
TTAAGTTCCATGATCCAGACTCAGCAGTTGTGGCACAGCATCTGACAAACACTGTATTCGTTGACAGAGC
TTTGATAGTCGTACCATATGCAGAAGGAGTTATTCCTGATGAAGCTAAAGCTTTGTCTCTGTTGGCACCA
GCTTGAGC
Features (pLannotate 1.2.2; 17 found; start..end, strand, type, name):
     26..65      +  CDS            rop (fragment): Rop protein, which maintains plasmids at low copy number; rop
    167..207     +  misc_feature   bom (fragment): basis of mobility region from pBR322
    312..416     +  promoter       AmpR promoter: bla
    417..1277    +  CDS            AmpR: β-lactamase; bla; confers resistance to ampicillin, carbenicillin, and related antibiotics
   1448..2036    +  rep_origin     ori: high-copy-number ColE1/pMB1/pBR322/pUC origin of replication
   2222..2273    -  misc_feature   bom (fragment): basis of mobility region from pBR322
   2280..2357    +  promoter       lacIq promoter: lacI (mutant); In the lacIq allele, a single base change in the promoter boosts expression of the lacI gene about 10-fold.
   2358..3440    +  CDS            lacI: lac repressor; lacI; The lac repressor binds to the lac operator to inhibit transcription in E. coli. This inhibition can be relieved by adding lactose or isopropyl-β-D-thiogalactopyranoside (IPTG).
   3453..3474    +  protein_bind   CAP binding site: CAP binding activates transcription in the presence of cAMP. E. coli catabolite activator protein
   3489..3519    +  promoter       lac promoter: promoter for the E. coli lac operon
   3527..3543    +  protein_bind   lac operator: The lac repressor binds to the lac operator to inhibit transcription in E. coli. This inhibition can be relieved by adding lactose or isopropyl-β-D-thiogalactopyranoside (IPTG). lac repressor encoded by lacI
   3563..3736    +  CDS            lacZα: LacZα fragment of β-galactosidase; lacZ fragment
   4015..4116    -  CDS            yciV (fragment): RNAAM_ECOLI - Also known as trpH From Escherichia coli (strain K12).
   4192..4220    +  promoter       tac promoter: strong E. coli promoter; hybrid between the trp and lac UV5 promoters
   4228..4244    +  protein_bind   lac operator: The lac repressor binds to the lac operator to inhibit transcription in E. coli. This inhibition can be relieved by adding lactose or isopropyl-β-D-thiogalactopyranoside (IPTG). lac repressor encoded by lacI
   4267..4920    +  CDS            GST26_SCHJA: Experimental evidence at protein level: Swiss-Prot protein existence level 1. GST isoenzymes appear to play a central role in the parasite detoxification system. Other functions are also suspected including a role in increasing the solubility of haematin in the parasite gut. From Schistosoma japonicum (Blood fluke).
   5080..7       +  CDS            SRSF11 (fragment) (across the origin): SRS11_HUMAN - Also known as SFRS11. Experimental evidence at protein level: Swiss-Prot protein existence level 1. May function in pre-mRNA splicing. From Homo sapiens (Human).
