>Addgene plasmid #135121 | SRSF11_RRM_pGEX | addgene full sequence | sequence record 273943 | Addgene NGS Result
TTGTGAGCGGATAACAATTTCACACAGGAAACAGTATTCATGTCCCCTATACTAGGTTATTGGAAAATTA
AGGGCCTTGTGCAACCCACTCGACTTCTTTTGGAATATCTTGAAGAAAAATATGAAGAGCATTTGTATGA
GCGCGATGAAGGTGATAAATGGCGAAACAAAAAGTTTGAATTGGGTTTGGAGTTTCCCAATCTTCCTTAT
TATATTGATGGTGATGTTAAATTAACACAGTCTATGGCCATCATACGTTATATAGCTGACAAGCACAACA
TGTTGGGTGGTTGTCCAAAAGAGCGTGCAGAGATTTCAATGCTTGAAGGAGCGGTTTTGGATATTAGATA
CGGTGTTTCGAGAATTGCATATAGTAAAGACTTTGAAACTCTCAAAGTTGATTTTCTTAGCAAGCTACCT
GAAATGCTGAAAATGTTCGAAGATCGTTTATGTCATAAAACATATTTAAATGGTGATCATGTAACCCATC
CTGACTTCATGTTGTATGACGCTCTTGATGTTGTTTTATACATGGACCCAATGTGCCTGGATGCGTTCCC
AAAATTAGTTTGTTTTAAAAAACGTATTGAAGCTATCCCACAAATTGATAAGTACTTGAAATCCAGCAAG
TATATAGCATGGCCTTTGCAGGGCTGGCAAGCCACGTTTGGTGGTGGCGACCATCCTCCAAAATCGGATC
TGGAAGTTCTGTTCCAGGGGCCCCTGGGATTAATGGACGAAAAAACCACCGGTTGGCGTGGTGGTCACGT
TGTTGAAGGTCTGGCTGGTGAACTGGAACAGCTGCGTGCTCGTCTGGAACACCACCCGCAGGGTCAGCGT
GAACCGGGATCCATGAGCAACACTACCGTCGTCCCCAGCACTGCAGGTCCGGGCCCCAGCGGCGGGCCCG
GTGGCGGAGGTGGTGGTGGCGGCGGAGGCGGCGGCACCGAGGTAATCCAGGTGACTAATGTCTCCCCGAG
CGCTAGCTCTGAGCAGATGCGGACTCTCTTCGGTTTCCTAGGCAAGATCGACGAACTGCGCCTCTTCCCG
CCGGATGATTCGCCTTTGCCAGTCTCATCTCGTGTCTGCTTTGTTAAGTTCCATGATCCAGACTCAGCAG
TTGTGGCACAGCATCTGACAAACACTGTATTCGTTGACAGAGCTTTGATAGTCGTACCATATGCAGAAGG
AGTTATTCCTGATGAAGCTAAAGCTTTGTCTCTGTTGGCACCAGCTTGAGCGGCCGCATCGTGACTGACT
GACGATCTGCCTCGCGCGTTTCGGTGATGACGGTGAAAACCTCTGACACATGCAGCTCCCGGAGACGGTC
ACAGCTTGTCTGTAAGCGGATGCCGGGAGCAGACAAGCCCGTCAGGGCGCGTCAGCGGGTGTTGGCGGGT
GTCGGGGCGCAGCCATGACCCAGTCACGTAGCGATAGCGGAGTGTATAATTCTTGAAGACGAAAGGGCCT
CGTGATACGCCTATTTTTATAGGTTAATGTCATGATAATAATGGTTTCTTAGACGTCAGGTGGCACTTTT
CGGGGAAATGTGCGCGGAACCCCTATTTGTTTATTTTTCTAAATACATTCAAATATGTATCCGCTCATGA
GACAATAACCCTGATAAATGCTTCAATAATATTGAAAAAGGAAGAGTATGAGTATTCAACATTTCCGTGT
CGCCCTTATTCCCTTTTTTGCGGCATTTTGCCTTCCTGTTTTTGCTCACCCAGAAACGCTGGTGAAAGTA
AAAGATGCTGAAGATCAGTTGGGTGCACGAGTGGGTTACATCGAACTGGATCTCAACAGCGGTAAGATCC
TTGAGAGTTTTCGCCCCGAAGAACGTTTTCCAATGATGAGCACTTTTAAAGTTCTGCTATGTGGCGCGGT
ATTATCCCGTGTTGACGCCGGGCAAGAGCAACTCGGTCGCCGCATACACTATTCTCAGAATGACTTGGTT
GAGTACTCACCAGTCACAGAAAAGCATCTTACGGATGGCATGACAGTAAGAGAATTATGCAGTGCTGCCA
TAACCATGAGTGATAACACTGCGGCCAACTTACTTCTGACAACGATCGGAGGACCGAAGGAGCTAACCGC
TTTTTTGCACAACATGGGGGATCATGTAACTCGCCTTGATCGTTGGGAACCGGAGCTGAATGAAGCCATA
CCAAACGACGAGCGTGACACCACGATGCCTGCAGCAATGGCAACAACGTTGCGCAAACTATTAACTGGCG
AACTACTTACTCTAGCTTCCCGGCAACAATTAATAGACTGGATGGAGGCGGATAAAGTTGCAGGACCACT
TCTGCGCTCGGCCCTTCCGGCTGGCTGGTTTATTGCTGATAAATCTGGAGCCGGTGAGCGTGGGTCTCGC
GGTATCATTGCAGCACTGGGGCCAGATGGTAAGCCCTCCCGTATCGTAGTTATCTACACGACGGGGAGTC
AGGCAACTATGGATGAACGAAATAGACAGATCGCTGAGATAGGTGCCTCACTGATTAAGCATTGGTAACT
GTCAGACCAAGTTTACTCATATATACTTTAGATTGATTTAAAACTTCATTTTTAATTTAAAAGGATCTAG
GTGAAGATCCTTTTTGATAATCTCATGACCAAAATCCCTTAACGTGAGTTTTCGTTCCACTGAGCGTCAG
ACCCCGTAGAAAAGATCAAAGGATCTTCTTGAGATCCTTTTTTTCTGCGCGTAATCTGCTGCTTGCAAAC
AAAAAAACCACCGCTACCAGCGGTGGTTTGTTTGCCGGATCAAGAGCTACCAACTCTTTTTCCGAAGGTA
ACTGGCTTCAGCAGAGCGCAGATACCAAATACTGTCCTTCTAGTGTAGCCGTAGTTAGGCCACCACTTCA
AGAACTCTGTAGCACCGCCTACATACCTCGCTCTGCTAATCCTGTTACCAGTGGCTGCTGCCAGTGGCGA
TAAGTCGTGTCTTACCGGGTTGGACTCAAGACGATAGTTACCGGATAAGGCGCAGCGGTCGGGCTGAACG
GGGGGTTCGTGCACACAGCCCAGCTTGGAGCGAACGACCTACACCGAACTGAGATACCTACAGCGTGAGC
TATGAGAAAGCGCCACGCTTCCCGAAGGGAGAAAGGCGGACAGGTATCCGGTAAGCGGCAGGGTCGGAAC
AGGAGAGCGCACGAGGGAGCTTCCAGGGGGAAACGCCTGGTATCTTTATAGTCCTGTCGGGTTTCGCCAC
CTCTGACTTGAGCGTCGATTTTTGTGATGCTCGTCAGGGGGGCGGAGCCTATGGAAAAACGCCAGCAACG
CGGCCTTTTTACGGTTCCTGGCCTTTTGCTGGCCTTTTGCTCACATGTTCTTTCCTGCGTTATCCCCTGA
TTCTGTGGATAACCGTATTACCGCCTTTGAGTGAGCTGATACCGCTCGCCGCAGCCGAACGACCGAGCGC
AGCGAGTCAGTGAGCGAGGAAGCGGAAGAGCGCCTGATGCGGTATTTTCTCCTTACGCATCTGTGCGGTA
TTTCACACCGCATAAATTCCGACACCATCGAATGGCGCAAAACCTTTCGCGGTATGGCATGATAGCGCCC
GGAAGAGAGTCAATTCAGGGTGGTGAATGTGAAACCAGTAACGTTATACGATGTCGCAGAGTATGCCGGT
GTCTCTTATCAGACCGTTTCCCGCGTGGTGAACCAGGCCAGCCACGTTTCTGCGAAAACGCGGGAAAAAG
TGGAAGCGGCGATGGCGGAGCTGAATTACATTCCCAACCGCGTGGCACAACAACTGGCGGGCAAACAGTC
GTTGCTGATTGGCGTTGCCACCTCCAGTCTGGCCCTGCACGCGCCGTCGCAAATTGTCGCGGCGATTAAA
TCTCGCGCCGATCAACTGGGTGCCAGCGTGGTGGTGTCGATGGTAGAACGAAGCGGCGTCGAAGCCTGTA
AAGCGGCGGTGCACAATCTTCTCGCGCAACGCGTCAGTGGGCTGATCATTAACTATCCGCTGGATGACCA
GGATGCCATTGCTGTGGAAGCTGCCTGCACTAATGTTCCGGCGTTATTTCTTGATGTCTCTGACCAGACA
CCCATCAACAGTATTATTTTCTCCCATGAAGACGGTACGCGACTGGGCGTGGAGCATCTGGTCGCATTGG
GTCACCAGCAAATCGCGCTGTTAGCGGGCCCATTAAGTTCTGTCTCGGCGCGTCTGCGTCTGGCTGGCTG
GCATAAATATCTCACTCGCAATCAAATTCAGCCGATAGCGGAACGGGAAGGCGACTGGAGTGCCATGTCC
GGTTTTCAACAAACCATGCAAATGCTGAATGAGGGCATCGTTCCCACTGCGATGCTGGTTGCCAACGATC
AGATGGCGCTGGGCGCAATGCGCGCCATTACCGAGTCCGGGCTGCGCGTTGGTGCGGATATCTCGGTAGT
GGGATACGACGATACCGAAGACAGCTCATGTTATATCCCGCCGTTAACCACCATCAAACAGGATTTTCGC
CTGCTGGGGCAAACCAGCGTGGACCGCTTGCTGCAACTCTCTCAGGGCCAGGCGGTGAAGGGCAATCAGC
TGTTGCCCGTCTCACTGGTGAAAAGAAAAACCACGCTAGCGCCCAATACGCAAACCGCCTCTCCCCGCGC
GTTGGCCGATTCATTAATGCAGCTGGCACGACAGGTTTCCCGACTGGAAAGCGGGCAGTGAGCGCAACGC
AATTAATGTAAGTTAGCTCACTCATTAGGCACCCCAGGCTTTACACTTTATGCTTCCGGCTCGTATGTTG
TGTGGAATTGTGAGCGGATAACAATTTCACACAGGAAACAGCTATGACCATGATTACGGATTCACTGGCC
GTCGTTTTACAACGTCGTGACTGGGAAAACCCTGGCGTTACCCAACTTAATCGCCTTGCAGCACATCCCC
CTTTCGCCAGCTGGCGTAATAGCGAAGAGGCCCGCACCGATCGCCCTTCCCAACAGTTGCGCAGCCTGAA
TGGCGAATGGCGCTTTGCCTGGTTTCCGGCACCAGAAGCGGTGCCGGAAAGCTGGCTGGAGTGCGATCTT
CCTGAGGCCGATACTGTCGTCGTCCCCTCAAACTGGCAGATGCACGGTTACGATGCGCCCATCTACACCA
ACGTGACCTATCCCATTACGGTCAATCCGCCGTTTGTTCCCACGGAGAATCCGACGGGTTGTTACTCGCT
CACATTTAATGTTGATGAAAGCTGGCTACAGGAAGGCCAGACGCGAATTATTTTTGATGGCGTTGGAATT
AGCTTATCGACTGCACGGTGCACCAATGCTTCTGGCGTCAGGCAGCCATCGGAAGCTGTGGTATGGCTGT
GCAGGTCGTAAATCACTGCATAATTCGTGTCGCTCAAGGCGCACTCCCGTTCTGGATAATGTTTTTTGCG
CCGACATCATAACGGTTCTGGCAAATATTCTGAAATGAGCTGTTGACAATTAATCATCGGCTCGTATAAT
GTGTGGAA
Features (pLannotate 1.2.2; 17 found; start..end, strand, type, name):
      1..17      +  protein_bind   lac operator: The lac repressor binds to the lac operator to inhibit transcription in E. coli. This inhibition can be relieved by adding lactose or isopropyl-β-D-thiogalactopyranoside (IPTG). lac repressor encoded by lacI
     40..693     +  CDS            GST26_SCHJA: Experimental evidence at protein level: Swiss-Prot protein existence level 1. GST isoenzymes appear to play a central role in the parasite detoxification system. Other functions are also suspected including a role in increasing the solubility of haematin in the parasite gut. From Schistosoma japonicum (Blood fluke).
    853..1248    +  CDS            SRSF11 (fragment): SRS11_HUMAN - Also known as SFRS11. Experimental evidence at protein level: Swiss-Prot protein existence level 1. May function in pre-mRNA splicing. From Homo sapiens (Human).
   1267..1306    +  CDS            rop (fragment): Rop protein, which maintains plasmids at low copy number; rop
   1408..1448    +  misc_feature   bom (fragment): basis of mobility region from pBR322
   1553..1657    +  promoter       AmpR promoter: bla
   1658..2518    +  CDS            AmpR: β-lactamase; bla; confers resistance to ampicillin, carbenicillin, and related antibiotics
   2689..3277    +  rep_origin     ori: high-copy-number ColE1/pMB1/pBR322/pUC origin of replication
   3463..3514    -  misc_feature   bom (fragment): basis of mobility region from pBR322
   3521..3598    +  promoter       lacI promoter: lacI
   3599..4681    +  CDS            lacI: lac repressor; lacI; The lac repressor binds to the lac operator to inhibit transcription in E. coli. This inhibition can be relieved by adding lactose or isopropyl-β-D-thiogalactopyranoside (IPTG).
   4694..4715    +  protein_bind   CAP binding site: CAP binding activates transcription in the presence of cAMP. E. coli catabolite activator protein
   4730..4760    +  promoter       lac promoter: promoter for the E. coli lac operon
   4768..4784    +  protein_bind   lac operator: The lac repressor binds to the lac operator to inhibit transcription in E. coli. This inhibition can be relieved by adding lactose or isopropyl-β-D-thiogalactopyranoside (IPTG). lac repressor encoded by lacI
   4804..4977    +  CDS            lacZα: LacZα fragment of β-galactosidase; lacZ fragment
   5241..5357    -  CDS            yciV (fragment): RNAAM_ECOLI - Also known as trpH From Escherichia coli (strain K12).
   5433..5461    +  promoter       tac promoter: strong E. coli promoter; hybrid between the trp and lac UV5 promoters
