[The description below was written by a language model from this plasmid's Addgene catalogue record and pLannotate feature annotations shown in this document.]
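Description:
SRSF11_RRM_pGEX is a bacterial expression plasmid built on the pGEX-6P-2 backbone for producing a fragment of human SRSF11 as a recombinant fusion protein in E. coli. The insert is listed as 387 bp and is annotated as a partial SRSF11 coding sequence. The plasmid name suggests it covers the RNA recognition motif region rather than the full-length splicing factor. It was cloned between BamHI and NotI sites, both of which were retained. The plasmid totals 5,468 bp, replicates from a high-copy ColE1/pMB1-type origin, and is selected with ampicillin through the β-lactamase gene. Short remnants of rop and bom from pBR322 are also annotated.

Expression is driven by the tac promoter, a strong trp/lac hybrid, followed by a lac operator. The plasmid carries its own lacI repressor gene, so transcription is held off until it is induced with IPTG. The depositor's sequence annotates the lacI promoter as the lacIq up-mutant, whereas the repository's sequencing result annotates it as the ordinary lacI promoter. Apart from this difference and their different start coordinates, the two feature tables agree. The open reading frame begins with Schistosoma japonicum glutathione S-transferase. About 160 bp of unannotated sequence separates GST from SRSF11, and this is where the streptavidin-binding peptide (SBP) of the catalogued N-terminal GST-SBP tag would presumably lie, although SBP is not itself annotated. The dual tag gives two independent handles for purifying or capturing the protein, glutathione resin and streptavidin. This fits the stated purpose of recombinant expression and the associated study of the sequence and structure preferences of human RNA-binding proteins.
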