Addgene plasmid #135121: SRSF11_RRM_pGEX
Purpose: Recombinant expression of SRSF11 with dual-affinity tag
Depositing lab: Christopher Burge. Depositing organization: Massachusetts Institute of Technology. Publication: Sequence, Structure, and Context Preferences of Human RNA Binding Proteins. Dominguez D, Freese P, Alexis MS, Su A, Hochman M, Palden T, Bazile C, Lambert NJ, Van Nostrand EL, Pratt GA, Yeo GW, Graveley BR, Burge CB. Mol Cell. 2018 Jun 7;70(5):854-867.e9. doi: 10.1016/j.molcel.2018.05.001. Epub 2018 Jun 7. PubMed 29883606.
Backbone
  Vector backbone: pGEX-6P-2
  Backbone manufacturer: Promega
  Backbone size w/o insert (bp): 5081
  Vector type: Bacterial Expression
Growth in bacteria
  Bacterial resistance: Ampicillin, 100 μg/mL
  Growth temperature: 37°C
  Growth strain: DH5alpha
  Copy number: High Copy
Gene/Insert
  Gene/Insert name: SRSF11
  Species: H. sapiens (human)
  Insert size (bp): 387
  Entrez Gene: SRSF11 (a.k.a. NET2, SFRS11, dJ677H15.2, p54)
  Promoter: tac
  Tag / fusion protein: GST-SBP (N terminal on backbone)
  Cloning method: Restriction Enzyme; 5′ cloning site BamHI (not destroyed); 3′ cloning site NotI (not destroyed)
  Sequencing primers: 5′ 5GEX (GGGCTGGCAAGCCACGTTTGGTG); 3′ 3GEX (CCGGGAGCTGCATGTGTCAGAGG)
Terms and licenses: Academic/Nonprofit Terms; Industry Terms: Not Available to Industry
How to cite: SRSF11_RRM_pGEX was a gift from Christopher Burge (Addgene plasmid # 135121 ; http://n2t.net/addgene:135121 ; RRID:Addgene_135121)
