>Addgene plasmid #135121 | SRSF11_RRM_pGEX | depositor partial sequence | sequence record 259868 | SRSF11_ORF
ATGAGCAACACTACCGTCGTCCCCAGCACTGCAGGTCCGGGCCCCAGCGGCGGGCCCGGTGGCGGAGGTG
GTGGTGGCGGCGGAGGCGGCGGCACCGAGGTAATCCAGGTGACTAATGTCTCCCCGAGCGCTAGCTCTGA
GCAGATGCGGACTCTCTTCGGTTTCCTAGGCAAGATCGACGAACTGCGCCTCTTCCCGCCGGATGATTCG
CCTTTGCCAGTCTCATCTCGTGTCTGCTTTGTTAAGTTCCATGATCCAGACTCAGCAGTTGTGGCACAGC
ATCTGACAAACACTGTATTCGTTGACAGAGCTTTGATAGTCGTACCATATGCAGAAGGAGTTATTCCTGA
TGAAGCTAAAGCTTTGTCTCTGTTGGCACCAGCTTGA
